Addgene plasmid #47653: pCS-PesaR-Dlux
Purpose: PesaR-D promoter in pCS26
Depositing lab: Cynthia Collins. Depositing organization: Rensselaer Polytechnic Institute. Publication: Engineering the esaR Promoter for Tunable Quorum Sensing-Dependent Gene Expression. Shong J, Collins CH. ACS Synth Biol. 2013 Jul 23. 10.1021/sb4000433 PubMed 23879176.
Backbone
  Vector backbone: pCS-PesaRlux
  Backbone size w/o insert (bp): 9360
  Total vector size (bp): 9647
  Vector type: Bacterial Expression, Synthetic Biology
Growth in bacteria
  Bacterial resistance: Kanamycin, 50 μg/mL
  Growth temperature: 37°C
  Growth strain: DH5alpha
  Copy number: Low Copy
Gene/Insert
  Gene/Insert name: PesaR-D
  Insert size (bp): 287
  Mutation: Added an additional esa box upstream of -35 site in PesaR
  Promoter: PesaR-D
  Cloning method: Restriction Enzyme; 5′ cloning site XhoI (not destroyed); 3′ cloning site BamHI (not destroyed)
  Sequencing primers: 5′ CCAGCTGGCAATTCCGA; 3′ AATCATCACTTTCGGGAA
Resource information
  A portion of this plasmid was derived from a plasmid made by: PesaR-D was generated by commercial DNA synthesis.
Terms and licenses: Academic/Nonprofit Terms; Industry Terms: Not Available to Industry
Depositor comments: PesaR-D (275 bp, indicated as lowercase letters in the partial sequence) was cloned between XhoI and BamHI in the same was as wt PesaR in pCS-PesaRlux. The -35 and -10 sites are uppercase in the partial sequence. Please see Figure S1 (Shong and Collins, ACS Synthetic Biology, 2013) for sequence alignment of PesaR and PesaR-D. See pCS-PesaRlux for full plasmid backbone sequence and plasmid map.
How to cite: pCS-PesaR-Dlux was a gift from Cynthia Collins (Addgene plasmid # 47653 ; http://n2t.net/addgene:47653 ; RRID:Addgene_47653)
