[The description below was written by a language model from this plasmid's Addgene catalogue record.]
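Description:
pCS-PesaR-Dlux is a low-copy bacterial expression and synthetic-biology plasmid of about 9.6 kb. It is built on pCS-PesaRlux, itself a pCS26-based vector, and is maintained in E. coli under kanamycin selection. The record gives no feature table and does not name the origin of replication. It refers instead to the parent plasmid pCS-PesaRlux for the full backbone sequence and map. The "lux" in the name and the pCS26 lineage suggest a promoter-reporter design in which a cloned promoter drives a luminescence operon, but the reporter genes are not itemised in this entry.

The payload is PesaR-D, an engineered variant of the esaR promoter made by commercial DNA synthesis. It was inserted between XhoI and BamHI sites, both of which are retained, in the same position that wild-type PesaR occupies in the parent plasmid. The catalogue lists the insert as 287 bp, while the depositor comment gives the promoter itself as 275 bp. The defining change is an additional esa box placed upstream of the -35 site. The esa box is the operator sequence bound by EsaR, the quorum-sensing regulator of the Esa system, whose DNA binding responds to acyl-homoserine lactone signal. Adding a second binding site would therefore be expected to change how the promoter responds to EsaR and signal concentration.

According to the associated publication, the construct belongs to a set of esaR promoter variants engineered for tunable quorum-sensing-dependent gene expression. It appears to be used to characterise PesaR-D activity against the wild-type promoter. No esaR gene is listed in this plasmid, so the regulator would presumably have to be provided from another source.
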