>Addgene plasmid #47653 | pCS-PesaR-Dlux | depositor partial sequence | sequence record 68160 | PesaR-D between XhoI and BamHI in pCS-PesaRlux
CTCGAGGCAGATTGAGTAACCGTGAATGTTTGTACAAATGTTTCAAAGATGTTACTATGAGTGTCCCGGC
CAGCATCACTTTATATTTTGTGAAGTCTGGCCGGACGTTTTCCCTAGTGTTGGCTGTTTTAGCGACCTGG
CCGTACAGGTCAGGTTTTTTTTTACCGCTAAACAACTGAAGCCATGCCTGTACTATAGTGCAGGTATTGT
AAGTTACTCTTAAGTATCATCTTGCCTGTACTATAGTGCAGGTTAAGTCCACGTTAAGTAAAAGAAGCAG
CGGATCC
