>Addgene plasmid #47653 | pCS-PesaR-Dlux | addgene partial sequence | sequence record 70014 | Neo-R 5'-GCCCAGTCATAGCCGAATAG-3'
ATCCATCTTGTTCAATCATGCGAAACGATCCTCATCCTGTCTCTTGATCAGATCTTGATCCCCTGCGCCA
TCAGATCCTTGGCGGCAAGAAAGCCATCCAGTTTACTTTGCAGGGCTTCCCAACCTTACCAGAGGGCGCC
CCAGCTGGCAATTCCGACGTCTAAGAAACCATTATTATCATGACATTAACCTATAAAAATAGGCGTATCA
CGAGGCCCTTTCGTCTTCACCTCGAGGCAGATTGAGTAACCGTGAATGTTTGTACAAATGTTTCAAAGAT
GTTACTATGAGTGTCCCGGCCAGCATCACTTTATATTTTGTGAAGTCTGGCCGGACGTTTTCCCTAGTGT
TGGCTGTTTTAGCGACCTGGCCGTACAGGTCAGGTTTTTTTTTACCGCTAAACAACTGAAGCCATGCCTG
TACTATAGTGCAGGTATTGTAAGTTACTCTTAAGTATCATCTTGCCTGTACTATAGTGCAGGTTAAGTCC
ACGTTAAGTAAAAGAAGCAGCGGATCCTCTAGTTGCGGCCGCAAATGGATGGCAAATATGACTAAAAAAA
TTTCATTCATTATTAACGGCCAGGTTGAAATCTTTCCCGAAAGTGATGATTTAGTGCAATCCATTAATTT
TGGTGATAATAGTGTTTACCTGCCAATATTGAATGACTCTCATGTAAAAAACATTATTGATTGTAATGGA
AATAACGAATTACGGTTGCA
