>Addgene plasmid #47653 | pCS-PesaR-Dlux | addgene partial sequence | sequence record 70424 | luxA-F 5'-tggggcattggtatgattct-3'
ACCAAACAAGAGGTTATGATTTCAATAAAGGGCAGTGGCGTGACTTTGTATTAAAAGGACATAAAGATAC
TAATCGCCGTATTGATTACAGTTACGAAATCAATCCCGTGGGAACGCCGCAGGAATGTATTGACATAATT
CAAAAAGACATTGATGCTACAGGAATATCAAATATTTGTTGTGGATTTGAAGCTAATGGAACAGTAGACG
AAATTATTGCTTCCATGAAGCTCTTCCAGTCTGATGTCATGCCATTTCTTAAAGAAAAACAACGTTCGCT
ATTATATTAGCTAAGGAGAAAGAAATGAAATTTGGATTGTTCTTCCTTAACTTCATCAATTCAACAACTG
TTCAAGAACAAAGTATAGTTCGCATGCAGGAAATAACGGAGTATGTTGATAAGTTGAATTTTGAACAGAT
TTTAGTGTATGAAAATCATTTTTCAGATAATGGTGTTGTCGGCGCTCCTCTGACTGTTTCTGGTTTTCTG
CTCGGTTTAACAGAGAAAATTAAAATTGGTTCATTAAATCACATCATTACAACTCATCATCCTGTCCGCA
TAGCGGAGGAAGCTTGCTTATTGGATCAGTTAAGTGAAGGGAGATTTATTTTAGGGTTTAGTGATTGCGA
AAAAAAAGATGAAATGCATTTTTTTAATCGCCCGGTTGAATATCAACAGCAACTATTTGAAGAGTGTTAT
GAAATCATTAACGATGCTTTAACAACAGGCTATTGTAATCCAGATAACGATTTTTATAGCTTCCCTAAAA
TATCTGTAAATCCCCATGCTTATAC
