>Addgene plasmid #47653 | pCS-PesaR-Dlux | addgene partial sequence | sequence record 70425 | luxC-F 5'-ggtgcggaaaggattgtaga-3'
GGTGGATCTCATGACGGAATGAGACCGTTGCAACGATTAGTGACATATATTTCTCATGAAAGGCCATCTA
ACTATACGGCTAAGGATGTTGCGGTTGAAATAGAACAGACTCGATTCCTGGAAGAAGATAAGTTCCTTGT
ATTTGTCCCATAATAGGTAAAAAGTATGGAAAATGAATCAAAATATAAAACCATCGACCACGTTATTTGT
GTTGAAGGAAATAAAAAAATTCATGTTTGGGAAACGCTGCCAGAAGAAAACAGCCCAAAGAGAAAGAATG
CCATTATTATTGCGTCTGGTTTTGCCCGCAGGATGGATCATTTTGCTGGTCTGGCGGAATATTTATCGCG
GAATGGATTTCATGTGATCCGCTATGATTCGCTTCACCACGTTGGATTGAGTTCAGGGACAATTGATGAA
TTTACAATGTCTATAGGAAAGCAGAGCTTGTTAGCAGTGGTTGATTGGTTAACTACACGAAAAATAAATA
ACTTCGGTATGTTGGCTTCAAGCTTATCTGCGCGGATAGCTTATGCAAGCCTATCTGAAATCAATGCTTC
GTTTTTAATCACCGCAGTCGGTGTTGTTAACTTAAGATATTCTCTTGAAAGAGCTTTAGGGTTTGATTAT
CTCAGTCTACCCATTAATGAATTGCCGAATAATCTAGATTTTGAAGGCCATAAATTGGGTGCTGAAGTCT
TTGCGAGAGATTGTCTTGATTTTGGTTGGGAAGATTTAGCTTCTACAATTAATAACATGATGTATCTTGA
TATACCGTTTATTGCTTTTACTGCAAATAACGATAATTG
