>Addgene plasmid #47653 | pCS-PesaR-Dlux | addgene partial sequence | sequence record 71962 | luxE-F 5'-TGAGGATGAAATGCAGCGTA-3'
AACGTTGAAACCTGTACCTGATGGAACGCCGGGGTTGATGAGTTATATGGATGCGTCAGCAACCAGTTAT
CCAGCATTTATTGTTACCGATGATGTCGGGATAATTAGCAGAGAATATGGTAAGTATCCCGGCGTGCTCG
TTGAAATTTTACGTCGCGTCAATACGAGGACGCAGAAAGGGTGTGCTTTAAGCTTAACCGAAGCGTTTGA
TAGTTGATATCCTTTGCCTGCGGCCGCAACTAGAGGCATCAAATAAAACGAAAGGCTCAGTCGAAAGACT
GGGCCTTTCGTTTTATCTGTTGTTTGTCGGTGAACGCTCTCCTGAGTAGGACAAATCCGCCGCCCTAGAC
CTAGCCTTAATTAAGGCTAGGGTACGGGTTTTGCTGCCCGCAAACGGGCTGTTCTGGTGTTGCTAGTTTG
TTATCAGAATCGCAGATCCGGCTTCAGCCGGTTTGCCGGCTGAAAGCGCTATTTCTTCCAGAATTGCCAT
GATTTTTTCCCCACGGGAGGCGTCACTGGCTCCCGTGTTGTCGGCAGCTTTGATTCGATAAGCAGCATCG
CCTGTTTCAGGCTGTCTATGTGTGACTGTTGAGCTGTAACAAGTTGTCTCAGGTGTTCAATTTCATGTTC
TAGTTGCTTTGTTTTACTGGTTTCACCTGTTCTATTAGGTGTTACATGCTGTTCATCTGTTACATTGTCG
ATCTGTTCATGGTGAACAGCTTTGAATGCACCAAAAACTCGTAAAA
